Addgene plasmid #181841: pcDNA3.1(+)-PKAcat-mCherry
Purpose: mCherry-tagged PKA catalytic subunit for mammalian expression.
Depositing lab: Jin Zhang. Publication: Phase Separation of a PKA Regulatory Subunit Controls cAMP Compartmentation and Oncogenic Signaling. Zhang JZ, Lu TW, Stolerman LM, Tenner B, Yang JR, Zhang JF, Falcke M, Rangamani P, Taylor SS, Mehta S, Zhang J. Cell. 2020 Sep 17;182(6):1531-1544.e15. doi: 10.1016/j.cell.2020.07.043. Epub 2020 Aug 25. PubMed 32846158.
Backbone
  Vector backbone: pcDNA3.1(+)
  Backbone manufacturer: Invitrogen
  Backbone size w/o insert (bp): 5354
  Total vector size (bp): 7130
  Vector type: Mammalian Expression
  Selectable markers: Bleomycin
Growth in bacteria
  Bacterial resistance: Ampicillin, 100 μg/mL
  Growth temperature: 37°C
  Growth strain: DH5alpha
  Copy number: High Copy
Gene/Insert
  Gene/Insert name: PKAcat-mCherry (alt name: PKACA)
  Species: H. sapiens (human)
  Insert size (bp): 1776
  Entrez Gene: PRKACA (a.k.a. CAFD1, PKACA, PPNAD4)
  Promoter: CMV
  Tag / fusion protein: mCherry (C terminal on insert)
  Cloning method: Restriction Enzyme; 5′ cloning site HindIII (not destroyed); 3′ cloning site XbaI (not destroyed)
  Sequencing primers: 5′ CMV forward; 3′ BGH reverse
Terms and licenses: Academic/Nonprofit Terms; Industry Terms: Not Available to Industry
How to cite: pcDNA3.1(+)-PKAcat-mCherry was a gift from Jin Zhang (Addgene plasmid # 181841 ; http://n2t.net/addgene:181841 ; RRID:Addgene_181841)
