[The description below was written by a language model from this plasmid's Addgene catalogue record and pLannotate feature annotations shown in this document.]
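Description:
pcDNA3.1(+)-PKAcat-mCherry is a mammalian expression plasmid built on the Invitrogen pcDNA3.1(+) backbone that encodes the human PKA catalytic subunit alpha (PRKACA) fused at its C terminus to the red fluorescent protein mCherry. The fusion was inserted between the HindIII and XbaI sites of the polylinker, placing it downstream of the human cytomegalovirus immediate-early enhancer and promoter for strong constitutive transcription in mammalian cells, and upstream of the bovine growth hormone polyadenylation signal. A T7 promoter lies between the CMV promoter and the coding sequence, which in principle permits in vitro transcription. In the annotated sequence, the PRKACA and mCherry open reading frames are separated by only a short linker.

For propagation in E. coli, the plasmid carries a high-copy ColE1/pUC-type origin and a β-lactamase gene conferring ampicillin resistance; an f1 origin is also present. Selection in mammalian cells relies on a Sh ble cassette (resistance to bleomycin, phleomycin and Zeocin) driven by the SV40 early promoter and terminated by the SV40 polyadenylation signal, with a bacterial EM7 promoter also positioned in front of the marker. This agrees with the bleomycin marker listed in the catalogue and indicates a Zeocin-type version of the backbone. The sequenced record is 6,716 nt, somewhat shorter than the catalogue total of 7,130 bp, and the record does not explain the difference.

The construct is intended for visualising the PKA catalytic subunit in live or fixed mammalian cells. It was deposited with a study on phase separation of a PKA regulatory subunit and its role in cAMP compartmentation and oncogenic signalling.
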