Features (pLannotate 1.2.2; 22 found; start..end, strand, type, name):
     28..80      -  misc_feature   bom (fragment): basis of mobility region from pBR322
    235..614     +  enhancer       CMV enhancer: human cytomegalovirus immediate early enhancer
    615..818     +  promoter       CMV promoter: human cytomegalovirus (CMV) immediate early promoter
    814..847     +  LTR            5' LTR (truncated) (fragment): truncated 5' long terminal repeat (LTR) from HIV-1
    863..881     +  promoter       T7 promoter: promoter for bacteriophage T7 RNA polymerase
    917..1969    +  CDS            PRKACA: KAPCA_HUMAN - Also known as PKACA. Experimental evidence at protein level: Swiss-Prot protein existence level 1. [Isoform 2]: Phosphorylates and activates ABL1 in sperm flagellum to promote spermatozoa capacitation. From Homo sapiens (Human).
   1982..2689    +  CDS            mCherry: mCherry is a basic (constitutively fluorescent) red fluorescent protein published in 2004, derived from Discosoma sp.. It is reported to be a very rapidly-maturing monomer with low acid sensitivity.
   2730..2954    +  polyA_signal   bGH poly(A) signal: bovine growth hormone polyadenylation signal
   2958..2979    +  promoter       SV40 promoter (fragment): SV40 enhancer and early promoter
   3000..3428    +  rep_origin     f1 ori (sequence partly withheld): f1 bacteriophage origin of replication; arrow indicates direction of (+) strand synthesis
   3442..3771    +  promoter       SV40 promoter: SV40 enhancer and early promoter
   3819..3866    +  promoter       EM7 promoter: synthetic bacterial promoter&nbsp
   3885..4259    +  CDS            BleoR: antibiotic-binding protein; Sh ble from Streptoalloteichus hindustanus; confers resistance to bleomycin, phleomycin, and Zeocin™
   4269..4394    +  CDS            ble (fragment): BLE_KLEPN - Experimental evidence at protein level: Swiss-Prot protein existence level 1. Binding protein with a strong affinity to the bleomycin family of antibiotics. Binds to CL990; an antimitotic-antibiotic compound. From Klebsiella pneumoniae.
   4389..4510    +  polyA_signal   SV40 poly(A) signal: SV40 polyadenylation signal
   4583..4599    -  protein_bind   lac operator: The lac repressor binds to the lac operator to inhibit transcription in E. coli. This inhibition can be relieved by adding lactose or isopropyl-β-D-thiogalactopyranoside (IPTG). lac repressor encoded by lacI
   4607..4637    -  promoter       lac promoter: promoter for the E. coli lac operon
   4652..4673    -  protein_bind   CAP binding site: CAP binding activates transcription in the presence of cAMP. E. coli catabolite activator protein
   4686..4778    -  CDS            lacI (fragment): lac repressor; lacI; The lac repressor binds to the lac operator to inhibit transcription in E. coli. This inhibition can be relieved by adding lactose or isopropyl-β-D-thiogalactopyranoside (IPTG).
   4961..5549    -  rep_origin     ori: high-copy-number ColE1/pMB1/pBR322/pUC origin of replication
   5720..6580    -  CDS            AmpR: β-lactamase; bla; confers resistance to ampicillin, carbenicillin, and related antibiotics
   6581..6685    -  promoter       AmpR promoter: bla
>Addgene plasmid #181841 | pcDNA3.1(+)-PKAcat-mCherry | addgene full sequence | sequence record 364229 | Addgene NGS Result
GACGGATCGGGAGATCTCCCGATCCCCTATGGTGCACTCTCAGTACAATCTGCTCTGATGCCGCATAGTT
AAGCCAGTATCTGCTCCCTGCTTGTGTGTTGGAGGTCGCTGAGTAGTGCGCGAGCAAAATTTAAGCTACA
ACAAGGCAAGGCTTGACCGACAATTGCATGAAGAATCTGCTTAGGGTTAGGCGTTTTGCGCTGCTTCGCG
ATGTACGGGCCAGATATACGCGTTGACATTGATTATTGACTAGTTATTAATAGTAATCAATTACGGGGTC
ATTAGTTCATAGCCCATATATGGAGTTCCGCGTTACATAACTTACGGTAAATGGCCCGCCTGGCTGACCG
CCCAACGACCCCCGCCCATTGACGTCAATAATGACGTATGTTCCCATAGTAACGCCAATAGGGACTTTCC
ATTGACGTCAATGGGTGGAGTATTTACGGTAAACTGCCCACTTGGCAGTACATCAAGTGTATCATATGCC
AAGTACGCCCCCTATTGACGTCAATGACGGTAAATGGCCCGCCTGGCATTATGTCCAGTACATGACCTTA
TGGGACTTTCCTACTTGGCAGTACATCTACGTATTAGTCATCGCTATTACCATGGTGATGCGGTTTTGGC
AGTACATCAATGGGCGTGGATAGCGGTTTGACTCACGGGGATTTCCAAGTCTCCACCCCATTGACGTCAA
TGGGAGTTTGTTTTGGCACCAAAATCAACGGGACTTTCCAAAATGTCGTAACAACTCCGCCCCATTGACG
CAAATGGGCGGTAGGCGTGTACGGTGGGAGGTCTATATAAGCAGAGCTCTCTGGCTAACTAGAGAACCCA
CTGCTTACTGGCTTATCGAAATTAATACGACTCACTATAGGGAGACCCAAGCTGGCTAGCGTTTAAACTT
AAGCTTATGGGCAACGCCGCCGCCGCCAAGAAGGGCAGCGAGCAGGAGAGCGTGAAAGAATTCTTAGCCA
AAGCCAAAGAAGATTTTCTTAAAAAATGGGAAAGTCCCGCTCAGAACACAGCCCACTTGGATCAGTTTGA
ACGAATCAAGACCCTCGGCACGGGCTCCTTCGGGCGGGTGATGCTGGTGAAACACAAGGAGACCGGGAAC
CACTATGCCATGAAGATCCTCGACAAACAGAAGGTGGTGAAACTGAAACAGATCGAACACACCCTGAATG
AAAAGCGCATCCTGCAAGCTGTCAACTTTCCGTTCCTCGTCAAACTCGAGTTCTCCTTCAAGGACAACTC
AAACTTATACATGGTCATGGAGTACGTGCCCGGCGGGGAGATGTTCTCACACCTACGGCGGATCGGAAGG
TTCAGTGAGCCCCATGCCCGTTTCTACGCGGCCAAGATCGTCCTGACCTTTGAGTATCTGCACTCGCTGG
ATCTCATCTACAGGGACCTGAAGCCGGAGAATCTGCTCATTGACCAGCAGGGCTACATTCAGGTGACAGA
CTTCGGTTTCGCCAAGCGCGTGAAGGGCCGCACTTGGACCTTGTGCGGCACCCCTGAGTACCTGGCCCCT
GAGATTATCCTGAGCAAAGGCTACAACAAGGCCGTGGACTGGTGGGCCCTGGGGGTTCTTATCTATGAAA
TGGCCGCTGGCTACCCGCCCTTCTTCGCAGACCAGCCCATCCAGATCTATGAGAAGATCGTCTCTGGGAA
GGTGCGCTTCCCTTCCCACTTCAGCTCTGACTTGAAGGACCTGCTGCGGAACCTCCTGCAGGTAGATCTC
ACCAAGCGCTTTGGGAACCTCAAGAATGGGGTCAACGATATCAAGAACCACAAGTGGTTTGCCACAACTG
ACTGGATTGCCATCTACCAGAGGAAGGTGGAAGCTCCCTTCATACCAAAGTTTAAAGGCCCTGGGGATAC
GAGTAACTTTGACGACTATGAGGAAGAAGAAATCCGGGTCTCCATCAATGAGAAGTGTGGCAAGGAGTTT
TCTGAGTTTGGATCCGGGAGCATGGTGAGCAAGGGCGAGGAGGATAACATGGCCATCATCAAGGAGTTCA
TGCGCTTCAAGGTGCACATGGAGGGCTCCGTGAACGGCCACGAGTTCGAGATCGAGGGCGAGGGCGAGGG
CCGCCCCTACGAGGGCACCCAGACCGCCAAGCTGAAGGTGACCAAGGGTGGCCCCCTGCCCTTCGCCTGG
GACATCCTGTCCCCTCAGTTCATGTACGGCTCCAAGGCCTACGTGAAGCACCCCGCCGACATCCCCGACT
ACTTGAAGCTGTCCTTCCCCGAGGGCTTCAAGTGGGAGCGCGTGATGAACTTCGAGGACGGCGGCGTGGT
GACCGTGACCCAGGACTCCTCCCTGCAGGACGGCGAGTTCATCTACAAGGTGAAGCTGCGCGGCACCAAC
TTCCCCTCCGACGGCCCCGTAATGCAGAAGAAGACCATGGGCTGGGAGGCCTCCTCCGAGCGGATGTACC
CCGAGGACGGCGCCCTGAAGGGCGAGATCAAGCAGAGGCTGAAGCTGAAGGACGGCGGCCACTACGACGC
TGAGGTCAAGACCACCTACAAGGCCAAGAAGCCCGTGCAGCTGCCCGGCGCCTACAACGTCAACATCAAG
TTGGACATCACCTCCCACAACGAGGACTACACCATCGTGGAACAGTACGAACGCGCCGAGGGCCGCCACT
CCACCGGCGGCATGGACGAGCTGTACAAGTAATCTAGAGGGCCCGTTTAAACCCGCTGATCAGCCTCGAC
TGTGCCTTCTAGTTGCCAGCCATCTGTTGTTTGCCCCTCCCCCGTGCCTTCCTTGACCCTGGAAGGTGCC
ACTCCCACTGTCCTTTCCTAATAAAATGAGGAAATTGCATCGCATTGTCTGAGTAGGTGTCATTCTATTC
TGGGGGGTGGGGTGGGGCAGGACAGCAAGGGGGAGGATTGGGAAGACAATAGCAGGCATGCTGGGGATGC
GGTGGGCTCTATGGCTTCTGAGGCGGAAAGAACCAGCTGGGGCTCTAGGGGGTATCCCC
[124 nt withheld, positions 3000-3123]
C
[91 nt withheld, positions 3125-3215]
A
[49 nt withheld, positions 3217-3265]
CCTTTGACGTTGGAGTCCACGTTCTTT
[37 nt withheld, positions 3293-3329]
ACCCTATCTCGGTCTATTCTTTTGATTTATAAGGGATTTTGCCGATTTCGGCCTATTGGTTAAAAAATGA
GCTGATTTAACAAAAATTTAACGCGAATTAATTCTGTGGAATGTGTGTCAGTTAGGGTGTGGAAAGTCCC
CAGGCTCCCCAGCAGGCAGAAGTATGCAAAGCATGCATCTCAATTAGTCAGCAACCAGGTGTGGAAAGTC
CCCAGGCTCCCCAGCAGGCAGAAGTATGCAAAGCATGCATCTCAATTAGTCAGCAACCATAGTCCCGCCC
CTAACTCCGCCCATCCCGCCCCTAACTCCGCCCAGTTCCGCCCATTCTCCGCCCCATGGCTGACTAATTT
TTTTTATTTATGCAGAGGCCGAGGCCGCCTCTGCCTCTGAGCTATTCCAGAAGTAGTGAGGAGGCTTTTT
TGGAGGCCTAGGCTTTTGCAAAAAGCTCCCGGGAGCTTGTATATCCATTTTCGGATCTGATCAGCACGTG
TTGACAATTAATCATCGGCATAGTATATCGGCATAGTATAATACGACAAGGTGAGGAACTAAACCATGGC
CAAGTTGACCAGTGCCGTTCCGGTGCTCACCGCGCGCGACGTCGCCGGAGCGGTCGAGTTCTGGACCGAC
CGGCTCGGGTTCTCCCGGGACTTCGTGGAGGACGACTTCGCCGGTGTGGTCCGGGACGACGTGACCCTGT
TCATCAGCGCGGTCCAGGACCAGGTGGTGCCGGACAACACCCTGGCCTGGGTGTGGGTGCGCGGCCTGGA
CGAGCTGTACGCCGAGTGGTCGGAGGTCGTGTCCACGAACTTCCGGGACGCCTCCGGGCCGGCCATGACC
GAGATCGGCGAGCAGCCGTGGGGGCGGGAGTTCGCCCTGCGCGACCCGGCCGGCAACTGCGTGCACTTCG
TGGCCGAGGAGCAGGACTGACACGTGCTACGAGATTTCGATTCCACCGCCGCCTTCTATGAAAGGTTGGG
CTTCGGAATCGTTTTCCGGGACGCCGGCTGGATGATCCTCCAGCGCGGGGATCTCATGCTGGAGTTCTTC
GCCCACCCCAACTTGTTTATTGCAGCTTATAATGGTTACAAATAAAGCAATAGCATCACAAATTTCACAA
ATAAAGCATTTTTTTCACTGCATTCTAGTTGTGGTTTGTCCAAACTCATCAATGTATCTTATCATGTCTG
TATACCGTCGACCTCTATCTAGAGCTTGGCGTAATCATGGTCATAGCTGTTTCCTGTGTGAAATTGTTAT
CCGCTCACAATTCCACACAACATACGAGCCGGAAGCATAAAGTGTAAAGCCTGGGGTGCCTAATGAGTGA
GCTAACTCACATTAATTGCGTTGCGCTCACTGCCCGCTTTCCAGTCGGGAAACCTGTCGTGCCAGCTGCA
TTAATGAATCGGCCAACGCTCGGGGAGAGGCGGTTTGCGTATTGGGCGCTCTTCCGCTTCCTCGCTCACT
GACTCGCTGCGCTCGGTCGTTCGGCTGCGGCGAGCGGTATCAGCTCACTCAAAGGCGGTAATACGGTTAT
CCACAGAATCAGGGGATAACGCAGGAAAGAACATGTGAGCAAAAGGCCAGCAAAAGGCCAGGAACCGTAA
AAAGGCCGCGTTGCTGGCGTTTTTCCATAGGCTCCGCCCCCCTGACGAGCATCACAAAAATCGACGCTCA
AGTCAGAGGTGGCGAAACCCGACAGGACTATAAAGATACCAGGCGTTTCCCCCTGGAAGCTCCCTCGTGC
GCTCTCCTGTTCCGACCCTGCCGCTTACCGGATACCTGTCCGCCTTTCTCCCTTCGGGAAGCGTGGCGCT
TTCTCATAGCTCACGCTGTAGGTATCTCAGTTCGGTGTAGGTCGTTCGCTCCAAGCTGGGCTGTGTGCAC
GAACCCCCCGTTCAGCCCGACCGCTGCGCCTTATCCGGTAACTATCGTCTTTAGTCCAACCCGGTAAGAC
ACGACTTATCGCCACTGGCAGCAGCCACTGGTAACAGGATTAGCAGAGCGAGGTATGTAGGCGGTGCTAC
AGAGTTCTTGAAGTGGTGGCCTAACTACGGCTACACTAGAAGAACAGTATTTGGTATCTGCGCTCTGCTG
AAGCCAGTTACCTTCGGAAAAAGAGTTGGTAGCTCTTGATCCGGCAAACAAACCACCGCTGGTAGCGGTG
GTTTTTTTGTTTGCAAGCAGCAGATTACGCGCAGAAAAAAAGGATCTCAAGAAGATCCTTTGATCTTTTC
TACGGGGTCTGACGCTCAGTGGAACGAAAACTCACGTTAAGGGATTTTGGTCATGAGATTATCAAAAAGG
ATCTTCACCTAGATCCTTTTAAATTAAAAATGAAGTTTTAAATCAATCTAAAGTATATATGAGTAAACTT
GGTCTGACAGTTACCAATGCTTAATCAGTGAGGCACCTATCTCAGCGATCTGTCTATTTCGTTCATCCAT
AGTTGCCTGACTCCCCGTCGTGTAGATAACTACGATACGGGAGGGCTTACCATCTGGCCCCAGTGCTGCA
ATGATACCGCGAGACCCACGCTCACCGGCTCCAGATTTATCAGCAATAAACCAGCCAGCCGGAAGGGCCG
AGCGCAGAAGTGGTCCTGCAACTTTATCCGCCTCCATCCAGTCTATTAATTGTTGCCGGGAAGCTAGAGT
AAGTAGTTCGCCAGTTAATAGTTTGCGCAACGTTGTTGCCATTGCTACAGGCATCGTGGTGTCACGCTCG
TCGTTTGGTATGGCTTCATTCAGCTCCGGTTCCCAACGATCAAGGCGAGTTACATGATCCCCCATGTTGT
GCAAAAAAGCGGTTAGCTCCTTCGGTCCTCCGATCGTTGTCAGAAGTAAGTTGGCCGCAGTGTTATCACT
CATGGTTATGGCAGCACTGCATAATTCTCTTACTGTCATGCCATCCGTAAGATGCTTTTCTGTGACTGGT
GAGTACTCAACCAAGTCATTCTGAGAATAGTGTATGCGGCGACCGAGTTGCTCTTGCCCGGCGTCAATAC
GGGATAATACCGCGCCACATAGCAGAACTTTAAAAGTGCTCATCATTGGAAAACGTTCTTCGGGGCGAAA
ACTCTCAAGGATCTTACCGCTGTTGAGATCCAGTTCGATGTAACCCACTCGTGCACCCAACTGATCTTCA
GCATCTTTTACTTTCACCAGCGTTTCTGGGTGAGCAAAAACAGGAAGGCAAAATGCCGCAAAAAAGGGAA
TAAGGGCGACACGGAAATGTTGAATACTCATACTCTTCCTTTTTCAATATTATTGAAGCATTTATCAGGG
TTATTGTCTCATGAGCGGATACATATTTGAATGTATTTAGAAAAATAAACAAATAGGGGTTCCGCGCACA
TTTCCCCGAAAAGTGCCACCTGACGTC
